>Addgene plasmid #221287 | pMSCV-FKBP-H3(pLxIS-PLPLR) | addgene full sequence | sequence record 438526 | Addgene NGS Result
AGATCTGCCACCATGGATTACAAGGATGATGACGACAAAGGGGTCCAAGTTGAGACAATATCTCCAGGTG
ATGGCAGGACATTCCCAAAACGAGGACAAACTTGTGTAGTGCACTACACTGGCATGCTGGAAGACGGAAA
AAAGGTTGACTCCAGCCGCGATAGAAATAAGCCCTTTAAATTCATGCTCGGTAAACAGGAGGTTATACGG
GGATGGGAGGAAGGGGTCGCTCAAATGAGTGTTGGACAACGCGCTAAATTGACTATATCACCAGATTACG
CTTATGGCGCCACCGGTCACCCTGGCATAATTCCACCACATGCCACCCTGGTCTTTGACGTGGAACTTCT
CAAACTCGAGACACGGGGTGTACAAGTAGAGACAATCAGTCCAGGCGACGGTCGCACTTTTCCCAAACGC
GGGCAAACTTGTGTCGTACACTACACTGGTATGCTCGAAGATGGTAAAAAAGTAGATTCATCCCGGGATC
GGAACAAGCCATTTAAGTTCATGCTTGGTAAACAGGAAGTTATTAGGGGGTGGGAGGAAGGCGTGGCTCA
GATGAGCGTGGGTCAACGAGCCAAGCTCACAATTTCCCCTGACTATGCATATGGGGCAACAGGCCATCCA
GGCATTATCCCTCCTCACGCTACTCTCGTTTTTGACGTTGAGCTGTTGAAATTGGAGACTCGGGGCGTGC
AGGTCGAGACAATCTCTCCTGGTGACGGTAGGACCTTCCCTAAAAGAGGACAAACTTGCGTTGTGCATTA
TACAGGAATGCTTGAAGATGGGAAGAAAGTCGACAGTTCACGGGACCGGAACAAACCATTCAAGTTTATG
CTCGGCAAACAGGAGGTTATCCGGGGTTGGGAGGAAGGTGTGGCTCAGATGTCCGTAGGACAACGGGCCA
AGCTTACAATCTCACCAGACTACGCTTATGGAGCAACTGGACACCCCGGGATTATACCTCCTCATGCTAC
CCTGGTTTTTGATGTGGAGTTGCTGAAACTTGAGACACGCGGAGTGCAAGTCGAGACTATCTCTCCCGGT
GATGGACGAACATTTCCAAAGAGAGGTCAGACCTGCGTCGTGCATTACACCGGTATGCTTGAGGACGGCA
AAAAGGTCGACAGCAGCCGCGACCGAAATAAACCTTTTAAGTTCATGCTGGGTAAACAGGAGGTCATCCG
CGGGTGGGAAGAAGGAGTAGCACAAATGTCCGTGGGCCAGCGCGCCAAACTGACTATTTCTCCCGATTAT
GCATACGGCGCTACCGGACATCCAGGAATAATACCCCCTCACGCCACTCTTGTATTCGATGTCGAGCTTT
TGAAGTTGGAAGGAGCCGGTGCAGGCGCTATGGCCAGGACCAAACAAACAGCAAGGCAATCCACAGGCGG
TCAAGCACCACGGCAACAACTCGCCACAAAGGCCAACCTCGTTATCAGTCCCGCCACAGGCCCACTCCCA
TTGAGGCACCGCTATAGATGATAAGCGGCCGCGTTTAAACGTCGACGGTATCGATAAGCTTGATATCGAA
TTCCGCCCCCCCCCCTAACGTTACTGGCCGAAGCCGCTTGGAATAAGGCCGGTGTGCGTTTGTCTATATG
TTATTTTCCACCATATTGCCGTCTTTTGGCAATGTGAGGGCCCGGAAACCTGGCCCTGTCTTCTTGACGA
GCATTCCTAGGGGTCTTTCCCCTCTCGCCAAAGGAATGCAAGGTCTGTTGAATGTCGTGAAGGAAGCAGT
TCCTCTGGAAGCTTCTTGAAGACAAACAACGTCTGTAGCGACCCTTTGCAGGCAGCGGAACCCCCCACCT
GGCGACAGGTGCCTCTGCGGCCAAAAGCCACGTGTATAAGATACACCTGCAAAGGCGGCACAACCCCAGT
GCCACGTTGTGAGTTGGATAGTTGTGGAAAGAGTCAAATGGCTCTCCTCAAGCGTATTCAACAAGGGGCT
GAAGGATGCCCAGAAGGTACCCCATTGTATGGGATCTGATCTGGGGCCTCGGTGCACATGCTTTACATGT
GTTTAGTCGAGGTTAAAAAAACGTCTAGGCCCCCCGAACCACGGGGACGTGGTTTTCCTTTGAAAAACAC
GATGATAATATGGCCACAACCATGGTGAGCAAGGGCGAGGAGCTGTTCACCGGGGTGGTGCCCATCCTGG
TCGAGCTGGACGGCGACGTAAACGGCCACAAGTTCAGCGTGTCTGGCGAGGGCGAGGGCGATGCCACCTA
CGGCAAGCTGACCCTGAAGTTCATCTGCACCACCGGCAAGCTGCCCGTGCCCTGGCCCACCCTCGTGACC
ACCCTGACCTACGGCGTGCAGTGCTTCAGCCGCTACCCCGACCACATGAAGCAGCACGACTTCTTCAAGT
CCGCCATGCCCGAAGGCTACGTCCAGGAGCGCACCATCTTCTTCAAGGACGACGGCAACTACAAGACCCG
CGCCGAGGTGAAGTTCGAGGGCGACACCCTGGTGAACCGCATCGAGCTGAAGGGCATCGACTTCAAGGAG
GACGGCAACATCCTGGGGCACAAGCTGGAGTACAACTACAACAGCCACAACGTCTATATCATGGCCGACA
AGCAGAAGAACGGCATCAAGGCGAACTTCAAGATCCGCCACAACATCGAGGACGGCAGCGTGCAGCTCGC
CGACCACTACCAGCAGAACACCCCCATCGGCGACGGCCCCGTGCTGCTGCCCGACAACCACTACCTGAGC
ACCCAGTCCGCCCTGAGCAAAGACCCCAACGAGAAGCGCGATCACATGGTCCTGCTGGAGTTCGTGACCG
CCGCCGGGATCACTCTCGGCATGGACGAGCTGTACAAGTAATGAATTAATTAAGAATTCGATAAAATAAA
AGATTTTATTTAGTCTCCAGAAAAAGGGGGGAATGAAAGACCCCACCTGTAGGTTTGGCAAGCTAGCTTA
AGTAACGCCATTTTGCAAGGCATGGAAAATACATAACTGAGAATAGAGAAGTTCAGATCAAGGTTAGGAA
CAGAGAGACAGCAGAATATGGGCCAAACAGGATATCTGTGGTAAGCAGTTCCTGCCCCGGCTCAGGGCCA
AGAACAGATGGTCCCCAGATGCGGTCCCGCCCTCAGCAGTTTCTAGAGAACCATCAGATGTTTCCAGGGT
GCCCCAAGGACCTGAAATGACCCTGTGCCTTATTTGAACTAACCAATCAGTTCGCTTCTCGCTTCTGTTC
GCGCGCTTCTGCTCCCCGAGCTCAATAAAAGAGCCCACAACCCCTCACTCGGCGCGCCAGTCCTCCGATA
GACTGCGTCGCCCGGGTACCCGTGTATCCAATAAACCCTCTTGCAGTTGCATCCGACTTGTGGTCTCGCT
GTTCCTTGGGAGGGTCTCCTCTGAGTGATTGACTACCCGTCAGCGGGGGTCTTTCATGGGTAACAGTTTC
TTGAAGTTGGAGAACAACATTCTGAGGGTAGGAGTCGAATATTAAGTAATCCTGACTCAATTAGCCACTG
TTTTGAATCCACATACTCCAATACTCCTGAAATAGTTCATTATGGACAGCGCAGAAAGAGCTGGGGAGAA
TTGTGAAATTGTTATCCGCTCACAATTCCACACAACATACGAGCCGGAAGCATAAAGTGTAAAGCCTGGG
GTGCCTAATGAGTGAGCTAACTCACATTAATTGCGTTGCGCTCACTGCCCGCTTTCCAGTCGGGAAACCT
GTCGTGCCAGCTGCATTAATGAATCGGCCAACGCGCGGGGAGAGGCGGTTTGCGTATTGGGCGCTCTTCC
GCTTCCTCGCTCACTGACTCGCTGCGCTCGGTCGTTCGGCTGCGGCGAGCGGTATCAGCTCACTCAAAGG
CGGTAATACGGTTATCCACAGAATCAGGGGATAACGCAGGAAAGAACATGTGAGCAAAAGGCCAGCAAAA
GGCCAGGAACCGTAAAAAGGCCGCGTTGCTGGCGTTTTTCCATAGGCTCCGCCCCCCTGACGAGCATCAC
AAAAATCGACGCTCAAGTCAGAGGTGGCGAAACCCGACAGGACTATAAAGATACCAGGCGTTTCCCCCTG
GAAGCTCCCTCGTGCGCTCTCCTGTTCCGACCCTGCCGCTTACCGGATACCTGTCCGCCTTTCTCCCTTC
GGGAAGCGTGGCGCTTTCTCATAGCTCACGCTGTAGGTATCTCAGTTCGGTGTAGGTCGTTCGCTCCAAG
CTGGGCTGTGTGCACGAACCCCCCGTTCAGCCCGACCGCTGCGCCTTATCCGGTAACTATCGTCTTGAGT
CCAACCCGGTAAGACACGACTTATCGCCACTGGCAGCAGCCACTGGTAACAGGATTAGCAGAGCGAGGTA
TGTAGGCGGTGCTACAGAGTTCTTGAAGTGGTGGCCTAACTACGGCTACACTAGAAGAACAGTATTTGGT
ATCTGCGCTCTGCTGAAGCCAGTTACCTTCGGAAAAAGAGTTGGTAGCTCTTGATCCGGCAAACAAACCA
CCGCTGGTAGCGGTGGTTTTTTTGTTTGCAAGCAGCAGATTACGCGCAGAAAAAAAGGATCTCAAGAAGA
TCCTTTGATCTTTTCTACGGGGTCTGACGCTCAGTGGAACGAAAACTCACGTTAAGGGATTTTGGTCATG
AGATTATCAAAAAGGATCTTCACCTAGATCCTTTTAAATTAAAAATGAAGTTTTAAATCAATCTAAAGTA
TATATGAGTAAACTTGGTCTGACAGTTACCAATGCTTAATCAGTGAGGCACCTATCTCAGCGATCTGTCT
ATTTCGTTCATCCATAGTTGCCTGACTCCCCGTCGTGTAGATAACTACGATACGGGAGGGCTTACCATCT
GGCCCCAGTGCTGCAATGATACCGCGAGACCCACGCTCACCGGCTCCAGATTTATCAGCAATAAACCAGC
CAGCCGGAAGGGCCGAGCGCAGAAGTGGTCCTGCAACTTTATCCGCCTCCATCCAGTCTATTAATTGTTG
CCGGGAAGCTAGAGTAAGTAGTTCGCCAGTTAATAGTTTGCGCAACGTTGTTGCCATTGCTACAGGCATC
GTGGTGTCACGCTCGTCGTTTGGTATGGCTTCATTCAGCTCCGGTTCCCAACGATCAAGGCGAGTTACAT
GATCCCCCATGTTGTGCAAAAAAGCGGTTAGCTCCTTCGGTCCTCCGATCGTTGTCAGAAGTAAGTTGGC
CGCAGTGTTATCACTCATGGTTATGGCAGCACTGCATAATTCTCTTACTGTCATGCCATCCGTAAGATGC
TTTTCTGTGACTGGTGAGTACTCAACCAAGTCATTCTGAGAATAGTGTATGCGGCGACCGAGTTGCTCTT
GCCCGGCGTCAATACGGGATAATACCGCGCCACATAGCAGAACTTTAAAAGTGCTCATCATTGGAAAACG
TTCTTCGGGGCGAAAACTCTCAAGGATCTTACCGCTGTTGAGATCCAGTTCGATGTAACCCACTCGTGCA
CCCAACTGATCTTCAGCATCTTTTACTTTCACCAGCGTTTCTGGGTGAGCAAAAACAGGAAGGCAAAATG
CCGCAAAAAAGGGAATAAGGGCGACACGGAAATGTTGAATACTCATACTCTTCCTTTTTCAATATTATTG
AAGCATTTATCAGGGTTATTGTCTCATGAGCGGATACATATTTGAATGTATTTAGAAAAATAAACAAATA
GGGGTTCCGCGCACATTTCCCCGAAAAGTGCCACCTGACGTCTAAGAAACCATTATTATCATGACATTAA
CCTATAAAAATAGGCGTATCACGAGGCCCTTTCGTCTCGCGCGTTTCGGTGATGACGGTGAAAACCTCTG
ACACATGCAGCTCCCGGAGACGGTCACAGCTTGTCTGTAAGCGGATGCCGGGAGCAGACAAGCCCGTCAG
GGCGCGTCAGCGGGTGTTGGCGGGTGTCGGGGCTGGCTTAACTATGCGGCATCAGAGCAGATTGTACTGA
GAGTGCACCATATGCGGTGTGAAATACCGCACAGATGCGTAAGGAGAAAATACCGCATCAGGCGCCATTC
GCCATTCAGGCTGCGCAACTGTTGGGAAGGGCGATCGGTGCGGGCCTCTTCGCTATTACGCCAGCTGGCG
AAAGGGGGATGTGCTGCAAGGCGATTAAGTTGGGTAACGCCAGGGTTTTCCCAGTCACGACGTTGTAAAA
CGACGGCGCAAGGAATGGTGCATGCAAGGAGATGGCGCCCAACAGTCCCCCGGCCACGGGGCCTGCCACC
ATACCCACGCCGAAACAAGCGCTCATGAGCCCGAAGTGGCGAGCCCGATCTTCCCCATCGGTGATGTCGG
CGATATAGGCGCCAGCAACCGCACCTGTGGCGCCGGTGATGCCGGCCACGATGCGTCCGGCGTAGAGGCG
ATTAGTCCAATTTGTTAAAGACAGGATATCAGTGGTCCAGGCTCTAGTTTTGACTCAACAATATCACCAG
CTGAAGCCTATAGAGTACGAGCCATAGATAAAATAAAAGATTTTATTTAGTCTCCAGAAAAAGGGGGGAA
TGAAAGACCCCACCTGTAGGTTTGGCAAGCTAGCTTAAGTAACGCCATTTTGCAAGGCATGGAAAATACA
TAACTGAGAATAGAGAAGTTCAGATCAAGGTTAGGAACAGAGAGACAGCAGAATATGGGCCAAACAGGAT
ATCTGTGGTAAGCAGTTCCTGCCCCGGCTCAGGGCCAAGAACAGATGGTCCCCAGATGCGGTCCCGCCCT
CAGCAGTTTCTAGAGAACCATCAGATGTTTCCAGGGTGCCCCAAGGACCTGAAATGACCCTGTGCCTTAT
TTGAACTAACCAATCAGTTCGCTTCTCGCTTCTGTTCGCGCGCTTCTGCTCCCCGAGCTCAATAAAAGAG
CCCACAACCCCTCACTCGGCGCGCCAGTCCTCCGATAGACTGCGTCGCCCGGGTACCCGTATTCCCAATA
AAGCCTCTTGCTGTTTGCATCCGAATCGTGGACTCGCTGATCCTTGGGAGGGTCTCCTCAGATTGATTGA
CTGCCCACCTCGGGGGTCTTTCATTTGGAGGTTCCACCGAGATTTGGAGACCCCTGCCCAGGGACCACCG
ACCCCCCCGCCGGGAGGTAAGCTGGCCAGCGGTCGTTTCGTGTCTGTCTCTGTCTTTGTGCGTGTTTGTG
CCGGCATCTAATGTTTGCGCCTGCGTCTGTACTAGTTAGCTAACTAGCTCTGTATCTGGCGGACCCGTGG
TGGAACTGACGAGTTCTGAACACCCGGCCGCAACCCTGGGAGACGTCCCAGGGACTTTGGGGGCCGTTTT
TGTGGCCCGACCTGAGGAAGGGAGTCGATGTGGAATCCGACCCCGTCAGGATATGTGGTTCTGGTAGGAG
ACGAGAACCTAAAACAGTTCCCGCCTCCGTCTGAATTTTTGCTTTCGGTTTGGAACCGAAGCCGCGCGTC
TTGTCTGCTGCAGCGCTGCAGCATCGTTCTGTGTTGTCTCTGTCTGACTGTGTTTCTGTATTTGTCTGAA
AATTAGGGCCAGACTGTTACCACTCCCTTAAGTTTGACCTTAGGTCACTGGAAAGATGTCGAGCGGATCG
CTCACAACCAGTCGGTAGATGTCAAGAAGAGACGTTGGGTTACCTTCTGCTCTGCAGAATGGCCAACCTT
TAACGTCGGATGGCCGCGAGACGGCACCTTTAACCGAGACCTCATCACCCAGGTTAAGATCAAGGTCTTT
TCACCTGGCCCGCATGGACACCCAGACCAGGTCCCCTACATCGTGACCTGGGAAGCCTTGGCTTTTGACC
CCCCTCCCTGGGTCAAGCCCTTTGTACACCCTAAGCCTCCGCCTCCTCTTCCTCCATCCGCCCCGTCTCT
CCCCCTTGAACCTCCTCGTTCGACCCCGCCTCGATCCTCCCTTTATCCAGCCCTCACTCCTTCTCTAGGC
GCCGGAATT
Features (pLannotate 1.2.2; 22 found; start..end, strand, type, name):
     15..32      +  CDS            2xFLAG (fragment): two tandem FLAG® epitope tags
    742..1026    +  CDS            FPR2 (fragment): FKBP2_CRYNB - Protein inferred from homology: Swiss-Prot protein existence level 3. PPIases accelerate the folding of proteins. It catalyzes the cis-trans isomerization of proline imidic peptide bonds in oligopeptides (By similarity). From Cryptococcus neoformans var. neoformans serotype D (strain B-3501A) (Filobasidiella neoformans).
   1021..1341    +  CDS            FKBP1A: FKB1A_HUMAN - Also known as FKBP1, FKBP12. Experimental evidence at protein level: Swiss-Prot protein existence level 1. Keeps in an inactive conformation TGFBR1, the TGF-beta type I serine/threonine kinase receptor, preventing TGF-beta receptor activation in absence of ligand. Recruits SMAD7 to ACVR1B which prevents the association of SMAD2 and SMAD3 with the activin receptor complex, thereby blocking the activin signal. May modulate the RYR1 calcium channel activity. PPIases accelerate the folding of proteins. It catalyzes the cis-trans isomerization of proline imidic peptide bonds in oligop
   1360..1524    +  CDS            H31_BOVIN (fragment): Experimental evidence at protein level: Swiss-Prot protein existence level 1. Core component of nucleosome. Nucleosomes wrap and compact DNA into chromatin, limiting DNA accessibility to the cellular machineries which require DNA as a template. Histones thereby play a central role in transcription regulation, DNA repair, DNA replication and chromosomal stability. DNA accessibility is regulated via a complex set of post-translational modifications of histones, also called histone code, and nucleosome remodeling. From Bos taurus (Bovine).
   1646..2108    +  misc_feature   IRES: internal ribosome entry site (IRES) of the encephalomyocarditis virus (EMCV)
   2122..2841    +  CDS            EGFP: the original enhanced GFP (Yang et al., 1996) mammalian codon-optimized
   2903..3417    +  LTR            3' LTR: 3' long terminal repeat from murine embryonic stem cell virus
   3579..3595    -  protein_bind   lac operator: The lac repressor binds to the lac operator to inhibit transcription in E. coli. This inhibition can be relieved by adding lactose or isopropyl-β-D-thiogalactopyranoside (IPTG). lac repressor encoded by lacI
   3603..3633    -  promoter       lac promoter: promoter for the E. coli lac operon
   3648..3669    -  protein_bind   CAP binding site: CAP binding activates transcription in the presence of cAMP. E. coli catabolite activator protein
   3682..3774    -  CDS            lacI (fragment): lac repressor; lacI; The lac repressor binds to the lac operator to inhibit transcription in E. coli. This inhibition can be relieved by adding lactose or isopropyl-β-D-thiogalactopyranoside (IPTG).
   3957..4545    -  rep_origin     ori: high-copy-number ColE1/pMB1/pBR322/pUC origin of replication
   4716..5576    -  CDS            AmpR: β-lactamase; bla; confers resistance to ampicillin, carbenicillin, and related antibiotics
   5577..5681    -  promoter       AmpR promoter: bla
   5776..5811    +  CDS            rop (fragment): Rop protein, which maintains plasmids at low copy number; rop
   5913..6012    +  misc_feature   bom (fragment): basis of mobility region from pBR322
   6018..6167    -  CDS            lacZα (fragment): LacZα fragment of β-galactosidase; lacZ fragment
   6167..6368    -  CDS            TcR (fragment): tetracycline efflux protein; tet; confers resistance to tetracycline
   6369..6467    +  CDS            env (fragment): murine leukemia virus gPr80 envelope polyprotein precursor; env; proteolytically cleaved into gp70SU and p15TM subunits
   6509..7025    +  LTR            5' LTR: 5' long terminal repeat from murine embryonic stem cell virus
   7089..7430    +  misc_feature   MESV Ψ: packaging signal of murine embryonic stem cell virus
   7497..7913    +  CDS            gag (truncated): truncated Moloney murine leukemia virus (MMLV) gag gene lacking the start codon
