[The description below was written by a language model from this plasmid's Addgene catalogue record and pLannotate feature annotations shown in this document.]
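Description:
pMSCV-FKBP-H3(pLxIS-PLPLR) is a gammaretroviral transfer plasmid built on the pMSCV-IRES-GFP backbone, intended for expressing a synthetic fusion protein in mammalian cells by retroviral transduction. In bacteria it is maintained through a high-copy ColE1/pUC-type origin and selected with ampicillin via the β-lactamase gene. The annotated lacI, lacZα, rop, bom and tetracycline-resistance pieces are only fragmentary remnants of earlier cloning vectors and are not expected to be functional. The proviral region is bounded by murine embryonic stem cell virus 5′ and 3′ LTRs. The 5′ LTR serves as the promoter for the genomic transcript. It is followed by the Ψ packaging signal and a truncated, start-codon-less gag segment, which together direct efficient packaging of the RNA when the viral proteins are supplied in trans by packaging cells or helper plasmids.

The insert, cloned between BglII and NotI sites, encodes an N-terminal 3xFLAG epitope followed by four tandem FKBP domains fused to a histone H3-derived sequence. The feature table detects only part of this: a FLAG fragment, FKBP-like matches and a short H3 fragment. According to the record, the H3 portion carries lysine-to-glutamine substitutions to disable its nuclear localisation signal, and its name points to a pLxIS motif, or a PLPLR variant of it, though the record does not define this designation. FKBP repeats are commonly used for ligand-induced oligomerisation, although the record does not state which FKBP variant or dimeriser is involved. Downstream, an EMCV IRES drives EGFP from the same transcript, so transduced cells can be identified or sorted by fluorescence. The associated publication concerns pLxIS-containing domains as regulators of interferon responses and metabolism.
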