Addgene plasmid #221287: pMSCV-FKBP-H3(pLxIS-PLPLR)
Purpose: Expression of H3 (pLxIS-PLPLR) in mammalian cells by retroviral transduction
Depositing lab: Jonathan Kagan. Depositing organization: Boston Children's Hospital. Publication: pLxIS-containing domains are biochemically flexible regulators of interferons and metabolism. Landau LM, Chaudhary N, Tien YC, Rogozinska M, Joshi S, Yao C, Crowley J, Hullahalli K, Campbell IW, Waldor MK, Haigis M, Kagan JC. Mol Cell. 2024 Jul 11;84(13):2436-2454.e10. doi: 10.1016/j.molcel.2024.05.030. Epub 2024 Jun 25. PubMed 38925114.
Backbone
  Vector backbone: pMSCV-IRES-GFP
  Vector type: Retroviral
Growth in bacteria
  Bacterial resistance: Ampicillin, 100 μg/mL
  Growth temperature: 37°C
  Growth strain: NEB Stable
  Copy number: High Copy
Gene/Insert
  Gene/Insert name: H3 (pLxIS-PLPLR)
  Species: Synthetic
  Mutation: K to Q mutations made to inhibit NLS
  Entrez Gene: H3 (a.k.a. H-3)
  Tag / fusion protein: 3xFLAG-4xFKBP (N terminal on insert)
  Cloning method: Restriction Enzyme; 5′ cloning site BglII (not destroyed); 3′ cloning site NotI (not destroyed)
Terms and licenses: Academic/Nonprofit Terms; Industry Terms: Not Available to Industry
How to cite: pMSCV-FKBP-H3(pLxIS-PLPLR) was a gift from Jonathan Kagan (Addgene plasmid # 221287 ; http://n2t.net/addgene:221287 ; RRID:Addgene_221287)
